Addgene plasmid #153127: Flag-FOXI2
Purpose: Expression of Flag tagged human FOXI2 in mammalian cells
Depositing lab: Stefan Koch. Depositing organization: Linkopings Universitet. Publication: A uniform expression library for the exploration of FOX transcription factor biology. Moparthi L, Koch S. Differentiation. 2020 Sep - Oct;115:30-36. doi: 10.1016/j.diff.2020.08.002. Epub 2020 Aug 20. PubMed 32858261.
Backbone
  Vector backbone: pCS2+ N-flag
  Backbone size w/o insert (bp): 4131
  Vector type: Mammalian Expression
Growth in bacteria
  Bacterial resistance: Ampicillin, 100 μg/mL
  Growth temperature: 37°C
  Growth strain: DH5alpha
  Copy number: High Copy
Gene/Insert
  Gene/Insert name: human FOXI2
  Species: H. sapiens (human)
  Insert size (bp): 954
  Entrez Gene: FOXI2 (a.k.a. FLJ46831)
  Promoter: CMV IE94
  Tag / fusion protein: Flag (N terminal on backbone)
  Cloning method: Restriction Enzyme; 5′ cloning site EcoRI (not destroyed); 3′ cloning site XhoI (not destroyed)
  Sequencing primers: 5′ SP6; 3′ EBV-rev
Terms and licenses: Academic/Nonprofit Terms; Industry Terms: Not Available to Industry
How to cite: Flag-FOXI2 was a gift from Stefan Koch (Addgene plasmid # 153127 ; http://n2t.net/addgene:153127 ; RRID:Addgene_153127)
