[The description below was written by a language model from this plasmid's Addgene catalogue record and pLannotate feature annotations shown in this document.]
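Description:
Flag-FOXI2 is a mammalian expression plasmid built on the pCS2+ N-flag backbone, carrying the human FOXI2 coding sequence (a forkhead-box family protein annotated as a possible transcriptional activator) fused to an N-terminal FLAG epitope supplied by the vector. The roughly 950 bp insert was placed between EcoRI and XhoI sites, both of which are retained, giving a sequenced plasmid of about 5.1 kb. In bacteria it replicates from a high-copy ColE1/pUC-type origin and is selected with ampicillin through the β-lactamase gene and its native promoter. An f1 phage origin is also present, along with remnants of lac regulatory sequences (lac promoter, operator, CAP site, and lacI and lacZα fragments) inherited from the parental cloning vector.

Expression in mammalian cells is driven by the simian cytomegalovirus IE94 enhancer/promoter, a strong constitutive element. On the circular map it sits immediately upstream of the tagged open reading frame, and transcripts are terminated by an SV40 polyadenylation signal downstream of the insert. An SP6 promoter lies between the CMV IE94 promoter and the FLAG-FOXI2 coding sequence, a standard pCS2+ feature that allows in vitro synthesis of sense RNA from the same template. A T7 promoter fragment and a T3 promoter are located downstream in the opposite orientation. The FLAG tag permits detection or immunoprecipitation of the protein with anti-FLAG antibodies without needing a FOXI2-specific reagent. The plasmid belongs to a uniform library of FOX transcription factor expression constructs, which places family members in a common vector and tag format so they can be compared in mammalian cells.
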