Features (pLannotate 1.2.2; 16 found; start..end, strand, type, name):
     35..53      +  promoter       SP6 promoter: promoter for bacteriophage SP6 RNA polymerase
     94..110     +  CDS            FLAG (fragment): FLAG® epitope tag, followed by an enterokinase cleavage site
    139..1089    +  CDS            FOXI2: FOXI2_HUMAN - Experimental evidence at transcript level: Swiss-Prot protein existence level 2. Possible transcriptional activator. From Homo sapiens (Human).
   1108..1125    -  promoter       T7 promoter (fragment): promoter for bacteriophage T7 RNA polymerase
   1130..1264    -  polyA_signal   SV40 poly(A) signal: SV40 polyadenylation signal
   1377..1395    -  promoter       T3 promoter: promoter for bacteriophage T3 RNA polymerase
   1440..1456    -  protein_bind   lac operator: The lac repressor binds to the lac operator to inhibit transcription in E. coli. This inhibition can be relieved by adding lactose or isopropyl-β-D-thiogalactopyranoside (IPTG). lac repressor encoded by lacI
   1464..1494    -  promoter       lac promoter: promoter for the E. coli lac operon
   1509..1530    -  protein_bind   CAP binding site: CAP binding activates transcription in the presence of cAMP. E. coli catabolite activator protein
   1543..1635    -  CDS            lacI (fragment): lac repressor; lacI; The lac repressor binds to the lac operator to inhibit transcription in E. coli. This inhibition can be relieved by adding lactose or isopropyl-β-D-thiogalactopyranoside (IPTG).
   1818..2406    -  rep_origin     ori: high-copy-number ColE1/pMB1/pBR322/pUC origin of replication
   2577..3437    -  CDS            AmpR: β-lactamase; bla; confers resistance to ampicillin, carbenicillin, and related antibiotics
   3438..3542    -  promoter       AmpR promoter: bla
   3595..4023    -  rep_origin     f1 ori (sequence partly withheld): f1 bacteriophage origin of replication; arrow indicates direction of (+) strand synthesis
   4028..4094    -  CDS            lacZα (fragment): LacZα fragment of β-galactosidase; lacZ fragment
   4101..5078    +  promoter       CMV IE94 promoter: enhancer/promoter region of simian cytomegalovirus major immediate early transcription unit IE94
>Addgene plasmid #153127 | Flag-FOXI2 | addgene full sequence | sequence record 299373 | Addgene NGS Result
CGCCATTCTGCCTGGGGACGTCGGAGCAAGCTTGATTTAGGTGACACTATAGAATACAAGCTACTTGTTC
TTTTTGCAGGATCAGCCACCATGGATTACAAGGACGACGACGATAAGGGATCCCATCGATTCGAATTCGC
CACCTACTGCGACGACCTGGGCCCCTCCTCGGCCCCGCCCGGCCAGGCCCAGGCCACCGCGCACCCCCCG
GGCTATGAGCCAGGGGATCTGGGCGCGGTGGGCGGGGGCCCCCTCCTGTGGGTGAACGCGCCAGCGCTCA
GCCCCAAGTCCTACGCTTCGGGTCCCGGGCCTGCGCCGCCCTACGCGGCCCCGAGCTACGGGGCTCCCGG
CCCGCTCCTCGGCGCCCCGGGCGGCCTGGCGGGCGCCGACCTCGCCTGGCTGAGCCTCTCCGGCCAGCAG
GAGCTGCTGAGGCTGGTGCGGCCGCCCTACTCCTACTCGGCGCTCATCGCCATGGCCATCCAGAGCGCGC
CGCTGCGGAAGCTGACGCTCAGCCAGATCTACCAGTACGTGGCTGGTAACTTCCCTTTCTACAAGCGCAG
CAAGGCGGGCTGGCAGAACTCCATCCGCCACAACCTGTCGCTCAACGACTGCTTCAAGAAGGTGCCCCGC
GACGAGGACGACCCAGGTAAAGGCAATTACTGGACCCTGGACCCCAACTGCGAGAAGATGTTTGACAACG
GGAACTTCCGAAGGAAGAGGAAGAGGAGAGCTGAAGCCAGCGCGGCCGTGCGCTCGGGAGCCAGGAGCGT
GGGAGGGGCCGAGGCGCCAGCGCTGGAGCCCCCGAGCGCGGCTTGCCTGGACCTGCAGGCCTCGCCCTCT
CCATCCGCACCCGAGGCCGCCACCTGCTTCTCCGGTTTCGCTTCTGCTATGAGCGCTCTGGCTGGCGGCC
TTGGCACCTTCCCCGGGGGCCTGGCGGGCGACTTTTCTTTCGGGAGGCGGCCACCGACAGTCGCCACCCA
CGCTCCCCAGACCCTTAACCCCTCCCCTGGCTTCGCCCCTGGCCACCAGACCGCGGCCGCCGGCTTCCGC
CTCAGTCACCTCCTCTACAGCCGGGAAGGGACCGAAGTTTGACTCGAGCCTCTAGAACTATAGTGAGTCG
TATTACGTAGATCCAGACATGATAAGATACATTGATGAGTTTGGACAAACCACAACTAGAATGCAGTGAA
AAAAATGCTTTATTTGTGAAATTTGTGATGCTATTGCTTTATTTGTAACCATTATAAGCTGCAATAAACA
AGTTAACAACAACAATTGCATTCATTTTATGTTTCAGGTTCAGGGGGAGGTGTGGGAGGTTTTTTAATTC
GCGGCCGCGGCGCCAATGCATTGGGCCCGGTACCCAGCTTTTGTTCCCTTTAGTGAGGGTTAATTGCGCG
CTTGGCGTAATCATGGTCATAGCTGTTTCCTGTGTGAAATTGTTATCCGCTCACAATTCCACACAACATA
CGAGCCGGGAGCATAAAGTGTAAAGCCTGGGGTGCCTAATGAGTGAGCTAACTCACATTAATTGCGTTGC
GCTCACTGCCCGCTTTCCAGTCGGGAAACCTGTCGTGCCAGCTGCATTAATGAATCGGCCAACGCGCGGG
GAGAGGCGGTTTGCGTATTGGGCGCTCTTCCGCTTCCTCGCTCACTGACTCGCTGCGCTCGGTCGTTCGG
CTGCGGCGAGCGGTATCAGCTCACTCAAAGGCGGTAATACGGTTATCCACAGAATCAGGGGATAACGCAG
GAAAGAACATGTGAGCAAAAGGCCAGCAAAAGGCCAGGAACCGTAAAAAGGCCGCGTTGCTGGCGTTTTT
CCATAGGCTCCGCCCCCCTGACGAGCATCACAAAAATCGACGCTCAAGTCAGAGGTGGCGAAACCCGACA
GGACTATAAAGATACCAGGCGTTTCCCCCTGGAAGCTCCCTCGTGCGCTCTCCTGTTCCGACCCTGCCGC
TTACCGGATACCTGTCCGCCTTTCTCCCTTCGGGAAGCGTGGCGCTTTCTCATAGCTCACGCTGTAGGTA
TCTCAGTTCGGTGTAGGTCGTTCGCTCCAAGCTGGGCTGTGTGCACGAACCCCCCGTTCAGCCCGACCGC
TGCGCCTTATCCGGTAACTATCGTCTTGAGTCCAACCCGGTAAGACACGACTTATCGCCACTGGCAGCAG
CCACTGGTAACAGGATTAGCAGAGCGAGGTATGTAGGCGGTGCTACAGAGTTCTTGAAGTGGTGGCCTAA
CTACGGCTACACTAGAAGAACAGTATTTGGTATCTGCGCTCTGCTGAAGCCAGTTACCTTCGGAAAAAGA
GTTGGTAGCTCTTGATCCGGCAAACAAACCACCGCTGGTAGCGGTGGTTTTTTTGTTTGCAAGCAGCAGA
TTACGCGCAGAAAAAAAGGATCTCAAGAAGATCCTTTGATCTTTTCTACGGGGTCTGACGCTCAGTGGAA
CGAAAACTCACGTTAAGGGATTTTGGTCATGAGATTATCAAAAAGGATCTTCACCTAGATCCTTTTAAAT
TAAAAATGAAGTTTTAAATCAATCTAAAGTATATATGAGTAAACTTGGTCTGACAGTTACCAATGCTTAA
TCAGTGAGGCACCTATCTCAGCGATCTGTCTATTTCGTTCATCCATAGTTGCCTGACTCCCCGTCGTGTA
GATAACTACGATACGGGAGGGCTTACCATCTGGCCCCAGTGCTGCAATGATACCGCGAGACCCACGCTCA
CCGGCTCCAGATTTATCAGCAATAAACCAGCCAGCCGGAAGGGCCGAGCGCAGAAGTGGTCCTGCAACTT
TATCCGCCTCCATCCAGTCTATTAATTGTTGCCGGGAAGCTAGAGTAAGTAGTTCGCCAGTTAATAGTTT
GCGCAACGTTGTTGCCATTGCTACAGGCATCGTGGTGTCACGCTCGTCGTTTGGTATGGCTTCATTCAGC
TCCGGTTCCCAACGATCAAGGCGAGTTACATGATCCCCCATGTTGTGCAAAAAAGCGGTTAGCTCCTTCG
GTCCTCCGATCGTTGTCAGAAGTAAGTTGGCCGCAGTGTTATCACTCATGGTTATGGCAGCACTGCATAA
TTCTCTTACTGTCATGCCATCCGTAAGATGCTTTTCTGTGACTGGTGAGTACTCAACCAAGTCATTCTGA
GAATAGTGTATGCGGCGACCGAGTTGCTCTTGCCCGGCGTCAATACGGGATAATACCGCGCCACATAGCA
GAACTTTAAAAGTGCTCATCATTGGAAAACGTTCTTCGGGGCGAAAACTCTCAAGGATCTTACCGCTGTT
GAGATCCAGTTCGATGTAACCCACTCGTGCACCCAACTGATCTTCAGCATCTTTTACTTTCACCAGCGTT
TCTGGGTGAGCAAAAACAGGAAGGCAAAATGCCGCAAAAAAGGGAATAAGGGCGACACGGAAATGTTGAA
TACTCATACTCTTCCTTTTTCAATATTATTGAAGCATTTATCAGGGTTATTGTCTCATGAGCGGATACAT
ATTTGAATGTATTTAGAAAAATAAACAAATAGGGGTTCCGCGCACATTTCCCCGAAAAGTGCCACCTAAA
TTGTAAGCGTTAATATTTTGTTAAAATTCGCGTTAAATTTTTGTTAAATCAGCTCATTTTTTAACCAATA
GGCCGAAATCGGCAAAATCCCTTATAAATCAAAAGAATAGACCGAGATAGGGT
[37 nt withheld, positions 3694-3730]
AAAGAACGTGGACTCCAACGTCAAAGG
[49 nt withheld, positions 3758-3806]
T
[91 nt withheld, positions 3808-3898]
G
[124 nt withheld, positions 3900-4023]
CCCATTCGCCATTCAGGCTGCGCAACTGTTGGGAAGGGCGATCGGTGCGGGCCTCTTCGCTATTACGCCA
GTCGACCGCCAATTCAATATGGCGTATATGGACTCATGCCAATTCAATATGGTGGATCTGGACCTGTGCC
AATTCAATATGGCGTATATGGACTCGTGCCAATTCAATATGGTGGATCTGGACCCCAGCCAATTCAATAT
GGCGGACTTGGCACCATGCCAATTCAATATGGCGGACCTGGCACTGTGCCAACTGGGGAGGGGTCTACTT
GGCACGGTGCCAAGTTTGAGGAGGGGTCTTGGCCCTGTGCCAAGTCCGCCATATTGAATTGGCATGGTGC
CAATAATGGCGGCCATATTGGCTATATGCCAGGATCAATATATAGGCAATATCCAATATGGCCCTATGCC
AATATGGCTATTGGCCAGGTTCAATACTATGTATTGGCCCTATGCCATATAGTATTCCATATATGGGTTT
TCCTATTGACGTAGATAGCCCCTCCCAATGGGCGGTCCCATATACCATATATGGGGCTTCCTAATACCGC
CCATAGCCACTCCCCCATTGACGTCAATGGTCTCTATATATGGTCTTTCCTATTGACGTCATATGGGCGG
TCCTATTGACGTATATGGCGCCTCCCCCATTGACGTCAATTACGGTAAATGGCCCGCCTGGCTCAATGCC
CATTGACGTCAATAGGACCACCCACCATTGACGTCAATGGGATGGCTCATTGCCCATTCATATCCGTTCT
CACGCCCCCTATTGACGTCAATGACGGTAAATGGCCCACTTGGCAGTACATCAATATCTATTAATAGTAA
CTTGGCAAGTACATTACTATTGGAAGTACGCCAGGGTACATTGGCAGTACTCCCATTGACGTCAATGGCG
GTAAATGGCCCGCGATGGCTGCCAAGTACATCCCCATTGACGTCAATGGGGAGGGGCAATGACGCAAATG
GGCGTTCCATTGACGTAAATGGGCGGTAGGCGTGCCTAATGGGAGGTCTATATAAGCAATGCTCGTTTAG
GGAAC
