>Addgene plasmid #153127 | Flag-FOXI2 | depositor partial sequence | sequence record 296314 | hFOXI2 gene sequence
ATGGCCACCTACTGCGACGACCTGGGCCCCTCCTCGGCCCCGCCCGGCCAGGCCCAGGCCACCGCGCACC
CCCCGGGCTATGAGCCAGGGGATCTGGGCGCGGTGGGCGGGGGCCCCCTCCTGTGGGTGAACGCGCCAGC
GCTCAGCCCCAAGTCCTACGCTTCGGGTCCCGGGCCTGCGCCGCCCTACGCGGCCCCGAGCTACGGGGCT
CCCGGCCCGCTCCTCGGCGCCCCGGGCGGCCTGGCGGGCGCCGACCTCGCCTGGCTGAGCCTCTCCGGCC
AGCAGGAGCTGCTGAGGCTGGTGCGGCCGCCCTACTCCTACTCGGCGCTCATCGCCATGGCCATCCAGAG
CGCGCCGCTGCGGAAGCTGACGCTCAGCCAGATCTACCAGTACGTGGCTGGTAACTTCCCTTTCTACAAG
CGCAGCAAGGCGGGCTGGCAGAACTCCATCCGCCACAACCTGTCGCTCAACGACTGCTTCAAGAAGGTGC
CCCGCGACGAGGACGACCCAGGTAAAGGCAATTACTGGACCCTGGACCCCAACTGCGAGAAGATGTTTGA
CAACGGGAACTTCCGAAGGAAGAGGAAGAGGAGAGCTGAAGCCAGCGCGGCCGTGCGCTCGGGAGCCAGG
AGCGTGGGAGGGGCCGAGGCGCCAGCGCTGGAGCCCCCGAGCGCGGCTTGCCTGGACCTGCAGGCCTCGC
CCTCTCCATCCGCACCCGAGGCCGCCACCTGCTTCTCCGGTTTCGCTTCTGCTATGAGCGCTCTGGCTGG
CGGCCTTGGCACCTTCCCCGGGGGCCTGGCGGGCGACTTTTCTTTCGGGAGGCGGCCACCGACAGTCGCC
ACCCACGCTCCCCAGACCCTTAACCCCTCCCCTGGCTTCGCCCCTGGCCACCAGACCGCGGCCGCCGGCT
TCCGCCTCAGTCACCTCCTCTACAGCCGGGAAGGGACCGAAGTTTGA
